>Addgene plasmid #210350 | REEP5-2Strep | addgene full sequence | sequence record 417559 | Addgene NGS Result
TCGGGAGATCTCCCGATCCCCTATGGTGCACTCTCAGTACAATCTGCTCTGATGCCGCATAGTTAAGCCA
GTATCTGCTCCCTGCTTGTGTGTTGGAGGTCGCTGAGTAGTGCGCGAGCAAAATTTAAGCTACAACAAGG
CAAGGCTTGACCGACAATTGCATGAAGAATCTGCTTAGGGTTAGGCGTTTTGCGCTGCTTCGCGATGTAC
GGGCCAGATATACGCGTTGACATTGATTATTGACTAGTTATTAATAGTAATCAATTACGGGGTCATTAGT
TCATAGCCCATATATGGAGTTCCGCGTTACATAACTTACGGTAAATGGCCCGCCTGGCTGACCGCCCAAC
GACCCCCGCCCATTGACGTCAATAATGACGTATGTTCCCATAGTAACGCCAATAGGGACTTTCCATTGAC
GTCAATGGGTGGAGTATTTACGGTAAACTGCCCACTTGGCAGTACATCAAGTGTATCATATGCCAAGTAC
GCCCCCTATTGACGTCAATGACGGTAAATGGCCCGCCTGGCATTATGCCCAGTACATGACCTTATGGGAC
TTTCCTACTTGGCAGTACATCTACGTATTAGTCATCGCTATTACCATGGTGATGCGGTTTTGGCAGTACA
TCAATGGGCGTGGATAGCGGTTTGACTCACGGGGATTTCCAAGTCTCCACCCCATTGACGTCAATGGGAG
TTTGTTTTGGCACCAAAATCAACGGGACTTTCCAAAATGTCGTAACAACTCCGCCCCATTGACGCAAATG
GGCGGTAGGCGTGTACGGTGGGAGGTCTATATAAGCAGAGCTCTCTGGCTAACTAGAGAACCCACTGCTT
ACTGGCTTATCGAAATTAATACGACTCACTATAGGGAGACCCAAGCTTGGTACCGAGCTCGGATCCATGT
CTGCGGCCATGAGGGAGAGGTTCGACCGGTTCCTGCACGAGAAGAACTGCATGACTGACCTTCTGGCCAA
GCTCGAGGCCAAAACCGGCGTGAACAGGAGCTTCATCGCTCTTGGTGTCATCGGACTGGTGGCCTTGTAC
CTGGTGTTCGGTTATGGAGCCTCTCTCCTCTGCAACCTGATAGGATTTGGCTACCCAGCCTACATCTCAA
TTAAAGCTATAGAGAGTCCCAACAAAGAAGATGATACCCAGTGGCTGACCTACTGGGTAGTGTATGGTGT
GTTCAGCATTGCTGAATTCTTCTCTGATATCTTCCTGTCATGGTTCCCCTTCTACTACATGCTGAAGTGT
GGCTTCCTGTTGTGGTGCATGGCCCCGAGCCCTTCTAATGGGGCTGAACTGCTCTACAAGCGCATCATCC
GTCCTTTCTTCCTGAAGCACGAGTCCCAGATGGACAGTGTGGTCAAGGACCTTAAAGACAAGGCCAAAGA
GACTGCAGATGCCATCACTAAAGAAGCGAAGAAAGCTACCGTGAATTTACTGGGTGAAGAAAAGAAGAGC
ACCGAATTCGCCGCCACCATGGCGGCCGCCAGCTGGAGCCACCCTCAGTTCGAGAAGGGAGGAGGAAGCG
GCGGAGGCAGCGGAGGAGGAAGCTGGAGCCACCCGCAGTTCGAGAAATGACTCGAGCATGCATCTAGAGG
CTGGAGCCACCCGCAGTTCGAGAAATGACTCGAGCATGCATCTAGAGGGCCCTATTCTATAGTGTCACCT
AAATGCTAGAGCTCGCTGATCAGCCTCGACTGTGCCTTCTAGTTGCCAGCCATCTGTTGTTTGCCCCTCC
CCCGTGCCTTCCTTGACCCTGGAAGGTGCCACTCCCACTGTCCTTTCCTAATAAAATGAGGAAATTGCAT
CGCATTGTCTGAGTAGGTGTCATTCTATTCTGGGGGGTGGGGTGGGGCAGGACAGCAAGGGGGAGGATTG
GGAAGACAATAGCAGGCATGCTGGGGATGCGGTGGGCTCTATGGCTTCTGAGGCGGAAAGAACCAGCTGG
GGCTCTAGGGGGTATCCCC
[124 nt withheld, positions 1980-2103]
C
[91 nt withheld, positions 2105-2195]
A
[49 nt withheld, positions 2197-2245]
CCTTTGACGTTGGAGTCCACGTTCTTT
[37 nt withheld, positions 2273-2309]
ACCCTATCTCGGTCTATTCTTTTGATTTATAAGGGATTTTGCCGATTTCGGCCTATTGGTTAAAAAATGA
GCTGATTTAACAAAAATTTAACGCGAATTAATTCTGTGGAATGTGTGTCAGTTAGGGTGTGGAAAGTCCC
CAGGCTCCCCAGCAGGCAGAAGTATGCAAAGCATGCATCTCAATTAGTCAGCAACCAGGTGTGGAAAGTC
CCCAGGCTCCCCAGCAGGCAGAAGTATGCAAAGCATGCATCTCAATTAGTCAGCAACCATAGTCCCGCCC
CTAACTCCGCCCATCCCGCCCCTAACTCCGCCCAGTTCCGCCCATTCTCCGCCCCATGGCTGACTAATTT
TTTTTATTTATGCAGAGGCCGAGGCCGCCTCTGCCTCTGAGCTATTCCAGAAGTAGTGAGGAGGCTTTTT
TGGAGGCCTAGGCTTTTGCAAAAAGCTCCCGGGAGCTTGTATATCCATTTTCGGATCTGATCAAGAGACA
GGATGAGGATCGTTTCGCATGATTGAACAAGATGGATTGCACGCAGGTTCTCCGGCCGCTTGGGTGGAGA
GGCTATTCGGCTATGACTGGGCACAACAGACAATCGGCTGCTCTGATGCCGCCGTGTTCCGGCTGTCAGC
GCAGGGGCGCCCGGTTCTTTTTGTCAAGACCGACCTGTCCGGTGCCCTGAATGAACTGCAGGACGAGGCA
GCGCGGCTATCGTGGCTGGCCACGACGGGCGTTCCTTGCGCAGCTGTGCTCGACGTTGTCACTGAAGCGG
GAAGGGACTGGCTGCTATTGGGCGAAGTGCCGGGGCAGGATCTCCTGTCATCTCACCTTGCTCCTGCCGA
GAAAGTATCCATCATGGCTGATGCAATGCGGCGGCTGCATACGCTTGATCCGGCTACCTGCCCATTCGAC
CACCAAGCGAAACATCGCATCGAGCGAGCACGTACTCGGATGGAAGCCGGTCTTGTCGATCAGGATGATC
TGGACGAAGAGCATCAGGGGCTCGCGCCAGCCGAACTGTTCGCCAGGCTCAAGGCGCGCATGCCCGACGG
CGAGGATCTCGTCGTGACCCATGGCGATGCCTGCTTGCCGAATATCATGGTGGAAAATGGCCGCTTTTCT
GGATTCATCGACTGTGGCCGGCTGGGTGTGGCGGACCGCTATCAGGACATAGCGTTGGCTACCCGTGATA
TTGCTGAAGAGCTTGGCGGCGAATGGGCTGACCGCTTCCTCGTGCTTTACGGTATCGCCGCTCCCGATTC
GCAGCGCATCGCCTTCTATCGCCTTCTTGACGAGTTCTTCTGAGCGGGACTCTGGGGTTCGAAATGACCG
ACCAAGCGACGCCCAACCTGCCATCACGAGATTTCGATTCCACCGCCGCCTTCTATGAAAGGTTGGGCTT
CGGAATCGTTTTCCGGGACGCCGGCTGGATGATCCTCCAGCGCGGGGATCTCATGCTGGAGTTCTTCGCC
CACCCCAACTTGTTTATTGCAGCTTATAATGGTTACAAATAAAGCAATAGCATCACAAATTTCACAAATA
AAGCATTTTTTTCACTGCATTCTAGTTGTGGTTTGTCCAAACTCATCAATGTATCTTATCATGTCTGTAT
ACCGTCGACCTCTAGCTAGAGCTTGGCGTAATCATGGTCATAGCTGTTTCCTGTGTGAAATTGTTATCCG
CTCACAATTCCACACAACATACGAGCCGGAAGCATAAAGTGTAAAGCCTGGGGTGCCTAATGAGTGAGCT
AACTCACATTAATTGCGTTGCGCTCACTGCCCGCTTTCCAGTCGGGAAACCTGTCGTGCCAGCTGCATTA
ATGAATCGGCCAACGCGCGGGGAGAGGCGGTTTGCGTATTGGGCGCTCTTCCGCTTCCTCGCTCACTGAC
TCGCTGCGCTCGGTCGTTCGGCTGCGGCGAGCGGTATCAGCTCACTCAAAGGCGGTAATACGGTTATCCA
CAGAATCAGGGGATAACGCAGGAAAGAACATGTGAGCAAAAGGCCAGCAAAAGGCCAGGAACCGTAAAAA
GGCCGCGTTGCTGGCGTTTTTCCATAGGCTCCGCCCCCCTGACGAGCATCACAAAAATCGACGCTCAAGT
CAGAGGTGGCGAAACCCGACAGGACTATAAAGATACCAGGCGTTTCCCCCTGGAAGCTCCCTCGTGCGCT
CTCCTGTTCCGACCCTGCCGCTTACCGGATACCTGTCCGCCTTTCTCCCTTCGGGAAGCGTGGCGCTTTC
TCATAGCTCACGCTGTAGGTATCTCAGTTCGGTGTAGGTCGTTCGCTCCAAGCTGGGCTGTGTGCACGAA
CCCCCCGTTCAGCCCGACCGCTGCGCCTTATCCGGTAACTATCGTCTTGAGTCCAACCCGGTAAGACACG
ACTTATCGCCACTGGCAGCAGCCACTGGTAACAGGATTAGCAGAGCGAGGTATGTAGGCGGTGCTACAGA
GTTCTTGAAGTGGTGGCCTAACTACGGCTACACTAGAAGAACAGTATTTGGTATCTGCGCTCTGCTGAAG
CCAGTTACCTTCGGAAAAAGAGTTGGTAGCTCTTGATCCGGCAAACAAACCACCGCTGGTAGCGGTGGTT
TTTTTGTTTGCAAGCAGCAGATTACGCGCAGAAAAAAAGGATCTCAAGAAGATCCTTTGATCTTTTCTAC
GGGGTCTGACGCTCAGTGGAACGAAAACTCACGTTAAGGGATTTTGGTCATGAGATTATCAAAAAGGATC
TTCACCTAGATCCTTTTAAATTAAAAATGAAGTTTTAAATCAATCTAAAGTATATATGAGTAAACTTGGT
CTGACAGTTACCAATGCTTAATCAGTGAGGCACCTATCTCAGCGATCTGTCTATTTCGTTCATCCATAGT
TGCCTGACTCCCCGTCGTGTAGATAACTACGATACGGGAGGGCTTACCATCTGGCCCCAGTGCTGCAATG
ATACCGCGAGACCCACGCTCACCGGCTCCAGATTTATCAGCAATAAACCAGCCAGCCGGAAGGGCCGAGC
GCAGAAGTGGTCCTGCAACTTTATCCGCCTCCATCCAGTCTATTAATTGTTGCCGGGAAGCTAGAGTAAG
TAGTTCGCCAGTTAATAGTTTGCGCAACGTTGTTGCCATTGCTACAGGCATCGTGGTGTCACGCTCGTCG
TTTGGTATGGCTTCATTCAGCTCCGGTTCCCAACGATCAAGGCGAGTTACATGATCCCCCATGTTGTGCA
AAAAAGCGGTTAGCTCCTTCGGTCCTCCGATCGTTGTCAGAAGTAAGTTGGCCGCAGTGTTATCACTCAT
GGTTATGGCAGCACTGCATAATTCTCTTACTGTCATGCCATCCGTAAGATGCTTTTCTGTGACTGGTGAG
TACTCAACCAAGTCATTCTGAGAATAGTGTATGCGGCGACCGAGTTGCTCTTGCCCGGCGTCAATACGGG
ATAATACCGCGCCACATAGCAGAACTTTAAAAGTGCTCATCATTGGAAAACGTTCTTCGGGGCGAAAACT
CTCAAGGATCTTACCGCTGTTGAGATCCAGTTCGATGTAACCCACTCGTGCACCCAACTGATCTTCAGCA
TCTTTTACTTTCACCAGCGTTTCTGGGTGAGCAAAAACAGGAAGGCAAAATGCCGCAAAAAAGGGAATAA
GGGCGACACGGAAATGTTGAATACTCATACTCTTCCTTTTTCAATATTATTGAAGCATTTATCAGGGTTA
TTGTCTCATGAGCGGATACATATTTGAATGTATTTAGAAAAATAAACAAATAGGGGTTCCGCGCACATTT
CCCCGAAAAGTGCCACCTGACGTCGACGGA
Features (pLannotate 1.2.2; 23 found; start..end, strand, type, name):
     22..74      -  misc_feature   bom (fragment): basis of mobility region from pBR322
    229..608     +  enhancer       CMV enhancer: human cytomegalovirus immediate early enhancer
    609..812     +  promoter       CMV promoter: human cytomegalovirus (CMV) immediate early promoter
    808..841     +  LTR            5' LTR (truncated) (fragment): truncated 5' long terminal repeat (LTR) from HIV-1
    857..875     +  promoter       T7 promoter: promoter for bacteriophage T7 RNA polymerase
    907..1473    +  CDS            REEP5: REEP5_HUMAN - Also known as C5orf18, DP1, TB2. Experimental evidence at protein level: Swiss-Prot protein existence level 1. May promote functional cell surface expression of olfactory receptors. From Homo sapiens (Human).
   1564..1583    +  CDS            Strep-Tag II (fragment): peptide that binds Strep-Tactin®, an engineered form of streptavidin
   1612..1631    +  CDS            Strep-Tag II (fragment): peptide that binds Strep-Tactin®, an engineered form of streptavidin
   1666..1684    -  promoter       SP6 promoter: promoter for bacteriophage SP6 RNA polymerase
   1710..1934    +  polyA_signal   bGH poly(A) signal: bovine growth hormone polyadenylation signal
   1938..1959    +  promoter       SV40 promoter (fragment): SV40 enhancer and early promoter
   1980..2408    +  rep_origin     f1 ori (sequence partly withheld): f1 bacteriophage origin of replication; arrow indicates direction of (+) strand synthesis
   2422..2751    +  promoter       SV40 promoter: SV40 enhancer and early promoter
   2818..3609    +  CDS            neo: KKA2_KLEPN - Also known as kan, nptII. Experimental evidence at protein level: Swiss-Prot protein existence level 1. Resistance to kanamycin, neomycin, paromomycin, ribostamycin, butirosin and gentamicin B. From Klebsiella pneumoniae.
   3633..3791    +  CDS            ble (fragment): BLE_KLEPN - Experimental evidence at protein level: Swiss-Prot protein existence level 1. Binding protein with a strong affinity to the bleomycin family of antibiotics. Binds to CL990; an antimitotic-antibiotic compound. From Klebsiella pneumoniae.
   3786..3907    +  polyA_signal   SV40 poly(A) signal: SV40 polyadenylation signal
   3980..3996    -  protein_bind   lac operator: The lac repressor binds to the lac operator to inhibit transcription in E. coli. This inhibition can be relieved by adding lactose or isopropyl-β-D-thiogalactopyranoside (IPTG). lac repressor encoded by lacI
   4004..4034    -  promoter       lac promoter: promoter for the E. coli lac operon
   4049..4070    -  protein_bind   CAP binding site: CAP binding activates transcription in the presence of cAMP. E. coli catabolite activator protein
   4083..4175    -  CDS            lacI (fragment): lac repressor; lacI; The lac repressor binds to the lac operator to inhibit transcription in E. coli. This inhibition can be relieved by adding lactose or isopropyl-β-D-thiogalactopyranoside (IPTG).
   4358..4946    -  rep_origin     ori: high-copy-number ColE1/pMB1/pBR322/pUC origin of replication
   5117..5977    -  CDS            AmpR: β-lactamase; bla; confers resistance to ampicillin, carbenicillin, and related antibiotics
   5978..6082    -  promoter       AmpR promoter: bla
