[The description below was written by a language model from this plasmid's Addgene catalogue record and pLannotate feature annotations shown in this document.]
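Description:
REEP5-2Strep is a mammalian expression plasmid built on a pcDNA3.1 backbone, about 6.1 kb in the sequenced record (catalogued as roughly 6 kb). It carries the human REEP5 coding sequence (567 bp, also known as DP1, TB2 or C5orf18) fused at its C terminus to a tandem Strep-tag. The open reading frame sits downstream of the human cytomegalovirus immediate-early enhancer and promoter and is terminated by the bovine growth hormone polyadenylation signal, an arrangement that gives strong constitutive expression after transfection. The feature table shows two partial Strep-Tag II matches a short distance after the REEP5 CDS, consistent with a double tag separated from the insert and from each other by linker sequence. T7 and SP6 phage promoters flank the cloning region. A very short match annotated as a truncated HIV-1 LTR between the CMV and T7 promoters is only a fragment; this is not a lentiviral vector.

For propagation in E. coli the plasmid has a high-copy ColE1/pUC-type origin and an ampicillin resistance gene with its own bla promoter; an f1 origin is also present. A separate cassette, with the SV40 early promoter driving the neomycin phosphotransferase gene and ending in the SV40 poly(A) signal, allows G418 selection of stably transfected mammalian cells. The remaining small annotations (ble, lacI, lac promoter/operator and bom fragments) are backbone remnants.

The twin Strep tag binds Strep-Tactin, so the construct suits affinity purification and detection of REEP5 and its binding partners. It comes from a study of a REEP5/TRAM1 complex that binds SARS-CoV-2 NSP3 and promotes virus replication.
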