Addgene plasmid #210350: REEP5-2Strep
Purpose: Expresses REEP5 fused with 2Strep in mammalian cells
Depositing lab: Michele Pagano. Publication: The REEP5/TRAM1 complex binds SARS-CoV-2 NSP3 and promotes virus replication. Li J, Gui Q, Liang FX, Sall J, Zhang Q, Duan Y, Dhabaria A, Askenazi M, Ueberheide B, Stapleford KA, Pagano M. J Virol. 2023 Sep 28:e0050723. doi: 10.1128/jvi.00507-23. PubMed 37768083.
Backbone
  Vector backbone: PcDNA3.1
  Backbone size w/o insert (bp): 5400
  Total vector size (bp): 6000
  Vector type: Mammalian Expression
  Selectable markers: Neomycin (select with G418)
Growth in bacteria
  Bacterial resistance: Ampicillin, 100 μg/mL
  Growth temperature: 37°C
  Growth strain: DH5alpha
  Copy number: High Copy
Gene/Insert
  Gene/Insert name: REEP5
  Species: H. sapiens (human)
  Insert size (bp): 567
  GenBank ID: NM_005669.5
  Entrez Gene: REEP5 (a.k.a. C5orf18, D5S346, DP1, POB16, TB2, YOP1, Yip2e)
  Tag / fusion protein: 2Strep (C terminal on insert)
  Cloning method: Ligation Independent Cloning
  Sequencing primers: 5′ CMV-F; 3′ BGHR
Resource information
  A portion of this plasmid was derived from a plasmid made by: Horizon Discovery MHS6278-202827788
Terms and licenses: Academic/Nonprofit Terms; Industry Terms: Not Available to Industry
How to cite: REEP5-2Strep was a gift from Michele Pagano (Addgene plasmid # 210350 ; http://n2t.net/addgene:210350 ; RRID:Addgene_210350)
